Addgene plasmid #204254: pQE60 P123A wgMDH
Purpose: Bacterial expression of P123A wgMDH with IPTG induction - Active site loop mutant
Depositing lab: Malate dehydrogenase CUREs Community (MCC). Depositing organization: University of San Diego. Publication: Organelle and translocatable forms of glyoxysomal malate dehydrogenase. The effect of the N-terminal presequence. Cox B, Chit MM, Weaver T, Gietl C, Bailey J, Bell E, Banaszak L. FEBS J. 2005 Feb;272(3):643-54. doi: 10.1111/j.1742-4658.2004.04475.x. PubMed 15670147.
Backbone
  Vector backbone: pQE60
  Backbone manufacturer: Qiagen
  Backbone size w/o insert (bp): 3391
  Vector type: Bacterial Expression
Growth in bacteria
  Bacterial resistance: Ampicillin, 100 μg/mL
  Growth temperature: 37°C
  Growth strain: DH5alpha
  Copy number: Low Copy
Gene/Insert
  Gene/Insert name: MDHG_CITLA (alt name: watermelon glyoxysomal malate dehydrogenase)
  Species: Citrullus lanatus subsp. Vulgaris
  Insert size (bp): 987
  Mutation: P123A
  Tag / fusion protein: 6X His (C terminal on insert)
  Cloning method: Restriction Enzyme; 5′ cloning site NcoI (destroyed during cloning); 3′ cloning site BglII (not destroyed)
  Sequencing primers: 5′ CCCGAAAAGTGCCACCTG; 3′ CCAGTAATGACCTCAGAAC
Resource information
  A portion of this plasmid was derived from a plasmid made by: Received from Leonard J. Banaszak; Original construct from Christine Gietl
Terms and licenses: Academic/Nonprofit Terms; Industry Terms: Not Available to Industry
Depositor comments: For more information, please see the MDH CUREs Community website: https://www.mdhcures.org/
How to cite: pQE60 P123A wgMDH was a gift from Malate dehydrogenase CUREs Community (MCC) (Addgene plasmid # 204254 ; http://n2t.net/addgene:204254 ; RRID:Addgene_204254)
