[The description below was written by a language model from this plasmid's Addgene catalogue record and pLannotate feature annotations shown in this document.]
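Description:
pQE60 P123A wgMDH is a bacterial expression plasmid built on the Qiagen pQE60 backbone. It produces a point mutant of watermelon (Citrullus lanatus) glyoxysomal malate dehydrogenase in E. coli. The sequenced construct is about 4.4 kb. It replicates from a ColE1/pMB1-type origin, with an adjacent pBR322 bom region and only a short remnant of the rop gene, and the catalogue lists it as low copy. Selection is by ampicillin, through a complete β-lactamase gene driven by its own promoter. The feature table also shows a partial chloramphenicol acetyltransferase sequence with a fragment of the cat promoter, followed by the rrnB T1 terminator. This is annotated only as a fragment, and chloramphenicol is not listed as a selection.

The expression cassette uses the bacteriophage T5 promoter, which is recognised by the host E. coli RNA polymerase. An embedded lac operator plus a second downstream operator allow lac repressor to hold transcription off until IPTG is added. No lacI gene is annotated on the plasmid, so repressor would have to come from the host or a helper plasmid. The malate dehydrogenase coding region was inserted between NcoI (destroyed in cloning) and BglII sites. It is annotated as a fragment of the Swiss-Prot entry and reads in frame into a C-terminal 6xHis tag for metal-affinity purification, followed by the phage lambda t0 terminator. The insert carries a P123A substitution, described as an active site loop mutant. The plasmid comes from a course-based undergraduate research community focused on malate dehydrogenase, and it serves to produce purified mutant enzyme, presumably for comparison with the wild-type protein.
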