Features (pLannotate 1.2.2; 13 found; start..end, strand, type, name):
     10..54      +  promoter       T5 promoter: bacteriophage T5 promoter for E. coli RNA polymerase, with embedded lac operator
     62..78      +  protein_bind   lac operator: The lac repressor binds to the lac operator to inhibit transcription in E. coli. This inhibition can be relieved by adding lactose or isopropyl-β-D-thiogalactopyranoside (IPTG). lac repressor encoded by lacI
    118..1074    +  CDS            MDHG_CITLA (fragment): Experimental evidence at protein level: Swiss-Prot protein existence level 1. From Citrullus lanatus (Watermelon) (Citrullus vulgaris).
   1081..1098    +  CDS            7xHis (fragment): 6xHis affinity tag
   1121..1215    +  terminator     lambda t0 terminator: transcription terminator from phage lambda
   1230..1258    +  promoter       cat promoter (fragment): promoter of the E. coli cat gene encoding chloramphenicol acetyltransferase
   1259..1922    +  CDS            CmR (fragment): chloramphenicol acetyltransferase; cat; confers resistance to chloramphenicol
   1987..2073    +  terminator     rrnB T1 terminator: Escherichia coli rrnB; transcription terminator T1 from the E. coli rrnB gene
   2085..2126    +  CDS            rop (fragment): Rop protein, which maintains plasmids at low copy number; rop
   2228..2368    +  misc_feature   bom: basis of mobility region from pBR322
   2554..3142    -  rep_origin     ori: high-copy-number ColE1/pMB1/pBR322/pUC origin of replication
   3313..4173    -  CDS            AmpR: β-lactamase; bla; confers resistance to ampicillin, carbenicillin, and related antibiotics
   4174..4278    -  promoter       AmpR promoter: bla
>Addgene plasmid #204254 | pQE60 P123A wgMDH | addgene full sequence | sequence record 411046 | Addgene NGS Result
CTCGAGAAATCATAAAAAATTTATTTGCTTTGTGAGCGGATAACAATTATAATAGATTCAATTGTGAGCG
GATAACAATTTCACACAGAATTCATTAAAGAGGAGAAATTAACTATGGCTAAAGGCGGAGCTCCCGGGTT
CAAAGTCGCAATACTTGGCGCTGCCGGTGGCATTGGCCAGCCCCTTGCGATGTTGATGAAGATGAATCCT
CTGGTTTCTGTTCTACATCTATATGATGTAGTCAATGCCCCTGGTGTCACCGCTGATATTAGCCACATGG
ACACGGGTGCTGTGGTGCGTGGATTCTTGGGGCAGCAGCAGCTGGAGGCTGCGCTTACTGGCATGGATCT
TATTATAGTCCCTGCAGGTGTTGCTCGAAAACCAGGAATGACGAGGGATGATCTGTTCAAAATAAACGCA
GGAATTGTCAAGACTCTGTGTGAAGGGATTGCAAAGTGTTGTCCAAGAGCCATTGTCAACCTGATCAGTA
ATCCTGTGAACTCCACCGTGCCCATCGCAGCTGAAGTTTTCAAGAAGGCTGGAACTTATGATCCAAAGCG
ACTTCTGGGAGTTACAATGCTCGACGTAGTCAGAGCCAATACCTTTGTGGCAGAAGTATTGGGTCTTGAT
CCTCGGGATGTTGATGTTCCAGTTGTTGGCGGTCATGCTGGTGTAACCATTTTGCCCCTTCTATCTCAGG
TGAAGCCTCCAAGTTCTTTCACACAAGAAGAGATTAGTTACCTGACTGATAGGATTCAAAATGGTGGAAC
AGAAGTTGTCGAGGCCAAAGCAGGAGCTGGTTCAGCAACTCTCTCAATGGCTTATGCTGCCGTTAAGTTT
GCAGATGCATGCCTCAGGGGCTTAAGAGGAGATGCTGGTGTCATTGAATGCGCGTTTGTGTCTTCTCAGG
TGACTGAACTTCCATTCTTTGCATCAAAAGTACGACTTGGTCGCAATGGTATCGAAGAAGTATACTCCCT
TGGCCCGCTAAATGAGTATGAGAGGATTGGATTGGAGAAAGCGAAGAAAGAGTTGGCAGGAAGCATTGAG
AAGGGAGTTTCCTTCATCAGAAGCAGATCTCATCACCATCACCATCACTAAGCTTAATTAGCTGAGCTTG
GACTCCTGTTGATAGATCCAGTAATGACCTCAGAACTCCATCTGGATTTGTTCAGAACGCTCGGTTGCCG
CCGGGCGTTTTTTATTGGTGAGAATCCAAGCTAGCTTGGCGAGATTTTCAGGAGCTAAGGAAGCTAAAAT
GGAGAAAAAAATCACTGGATATACCACCGTTGATATATCCCAATGGCATCGTAAAGAACATTTTGAGGCA
TTTCAGTCAGTTGCTCAATGTACCTATAACCAGACCGTTCAGCTGGATATTACGGCCTTTTTAAAGACCG
TAAAGAAAAATAAGCACAAGTTTTATCCGGCCTTTATTCACATTCTTGCCCGCCTGATGAATGCTCATCC
GGAATTTCGTATGGCAATGAAAGACGGTGAGCTGGTGATATGGGATAGTGTTCACCCTTGTTACACCGTT
TTCCATGAGCAAACTGAAACGTTTTCATCGCTCTGGAGTGAATACCACGACGATTTCCGGCAGTTTCTAC
ACATATATTCGCAAGATGTGGCGTGTTACGGTGAAAACCTGGCCTATTTCCCTAAAGGGTTTATTGAGAA
TATGTTTTTCGTCTCAGCCAATCCCTGGGTGAGTTTCACCAGTTTTGATTTAAACGTGGCCAATATGGAC
AACTTCTTCGCCCCCGTTTTCACCATGCATGGGCAAATATTATACGCAAGGCGACAAGGTGCTGATGCCG
CTGGCGATTCAGGTTCATCATGCCGTTTGTGATGGCTTCCATGTCGGCAGAATGCTTAATGAATTACAAC
AGTACTGCGATGAGTGGCAGGGCGGGGCGTAATTTTTTTAAGGCAGTTATTGGTGCCCTTAAACGCCTGG
GGTAATGACTCTCTAGCTTGAGGCATCAAATAAAACGAAAGGCTCAGTCGAAAGACTGGGCCTTTCGTTT
TATCTGTTGTTTGTCGGTGAACGCTCTCCTGAGTAGGACAAATCCGCCCTCTAGAGCTGCCTCGCGCGTT
TCGGTGATGACGGTGAAAACCTCTGACACATGCAGCTCCCGGAGACGGTCACAGCTTGTCTGTAAGCGGA
TGCCGGGAGCAGACAAGCCCGTCAGGGCGCGTCAGCGGGTGTTGGCGGGTGTCGGGGCGCAGCCATGACC
CAGTCACGTAGCGATAGCGGAGTGTATACTGGCTTAACTATGCGGCATCAGAGCAGATTGTACTGAGAGT
GCACCATATGCGGTGTGAAATACCGCACAGATGCGTAAGGAGAAAATACCGCATCAGGCGCTCTTCCGCT
TCCTCGCTCACTGACTCGCTGCGCTCGGTCGTTCGGCTGCGGCGAGCGGTATCAGCTCACTCAAAGGCGG
TAATACGGTTATCCACAGAATCAGGGGATAACGCAGGAAAGAACATGTGAGCAAAAGGCCAGCAAAAGGC
CAGGAACCGTAAAAAGGCCGCGTTGCTGGCGTTTTTCCATAGGCTCCGCCCCCCTGACGAGCATCACAAA
AATCGACGCTCAAGTCAGAGGTGGCGAAACCCGACAGGACTATAAAGATACCAGGCGTTTCCCCCTGGAA
GCTCCCTCGTGCGCTCTCCTGTTCCGACCCTGCCGCTTACCGGATACCTGTCCGCCTTTCTCCCTTCGGG
AAGCGTGGCGCTTTCTCATAGCTCACGCTGTAGGTATCTCAGTTCGGTGTAGGTCGTTCGCTCCAAGCTG
GGCTGTGTGCACGAACCCCCCGTTCAGCCCGACCGCTGCGCCTTATCCGGTAACTATCGTCTTGAGTCCA
ACCCGGTAAGACACGACTTATCGCCACTGGCAGCAGCCACTGGTAACAGGATTAGCAGAGCGAGGTATGT
AGGCGGTGCTACAGAGTTCTTGAAGTGGTGGCCTAACTACGGCTACACTAGAAGGACAGTATTTGGTATC
TGCGCTCTGCTGAAGCCAGTTACCTTCGGAAAAAGAGTTGGTAGCTCTTGATCCGGCAAACAAACCACCG
CTGGTAGCGGTGGTTTTTTTGTTTGCAAGCAGCAGATTACGCGCAGAAAAAAAGGATCTCAAGAAGATCC
TTTGATCTTTTCTACGGGGTCTGACGCTCAGTGGAACGAAAACTCACGTTAAGGGATTTTGGTCATGAGA
TTATCAAAAAGGATCTTCACCTAGATCCTTTTAAATTAAAAATGAAGTTTTAAATCAATCTAAAGTATAT
ATGAGTAAACTTGGTCTGACAGTTACCAATGCTTAATCAGTGAGGCACCTATCTCAGCGATCTGTCTATT
TCGTTCATCCATAGTTGCCTGACTCCCCGTCGTGTAGATAACTACGATACGGGAGGGCTTACCATCTGGC
CCCAGTGCTGCAATGATACCGCGAGACCCACGCTCACCGGCTCCAGATTTATCAGCAATAAACCAGCCAG
CCGGAAGGGCCGAGCGCAGAAGTGGTCCTGCAACTTTATCCGCCTCCATCCAGTCTATTAATTGTTGCCG
GGAAGCTAGAGTAAGTAGTTCGCCAGTTAATAGTTTGCGCAACGTTGTTGCCATTGCTACAGGCATCGTG
GTGTCACGCTCGTCGTTTGGTATGGCTTCATTCAGCTCCGGTTCCCAACGATCAAGGCGAGTTACATGAT
CCCCCATGTTGTGCAAAAAAGCGGTTAGCTCCTTCGGTCCTCCGATCGTTGTCAGAAGTAAGTTGGCCGC
AGTGTTATCACTCATGGTTATGGCAGCACTGCATAATTCTCTTACTGTCATGCCATCCGTAAGATGCTTT
TCTGTGACTGGTGAGTACTCAACCAAGTCATTCTGAGAATAGTGTATGCGGCGACCGAGTTGCTCTTGCC
CGGCGTCAATACGGGATAATACCGCGCCACATAGCAGAACTTTAAAAGTGCTCATCATTGGAAAACGTTC
TTCGGGGCGAAAACTCTCAAGGATCTTACCGCTGTTGAGATCCAGTTCGATGTAACCCACTCGTGCACCC
AACTGATCTTCAGCATCTTTTACTTTCACCAGCGTTTCTGGGTGAGCAAAAACAGGAAGGCAAAATGCCG
CAAAAAAGGGAATAAGGGCGACACGGAAATGTTGAATACTCATACTCTTCCTTTTTCAATATTATTGAAG
CATTTATCAGGGTTATTGTCTCATGAGCGGATACATATTTGAATGTATTTAGAAAAATAAACAAATAGGG
GTTCCGCGCACATTTCCCCGAAAAGTGCCACCTGACGTCTAAGAAACCATTATTATCATGACATTAACCT
ATAAAAATAGGCGTATCACGAGGCCCTTTCGTCTTCAC
